>Addgene plasmid #16176 | pENTR-A2BP1 | addgene partial sequence | sequence record 22477 | 16176 with M13-F20
TGATTTTATTTTGACTGATAGTGACCTGTTCGTTGCAACAAATTGATGAGCAATGCTTTTTTATAATGCC
AACTTTGTACAAAAAAGTTGGCATGGCTCAGCCTTACGCTTCGGCCCAGTTTGCTCCCCCGCAGAACGGT
ATCCCCGCGGAATACACGGCCCCTCATCCCCACCCCGCGCCAGAGTACACAGGCCAGACCACGGTTCCCG
AGCACACATTAAACCTGTACCCTCCCGCCCAGACGCACTCCGAGCAGAGCCCGGCGGACACGAGCGCTCA
GACCGTCTCTGGCACCGCCACACAGACAGATGACGCAGCACCGACGGATGGCCAGCCCCAGACACAACCT
TCTGAAAACACGGAAAACAAGTCTCAGCCCAAGCGGCTGCATGTCTCCAATATCCCCTTCAGGTTCCGGG
ATCCGGACCTCAGACAAATGTTTGGTCAATTTGGTAAAATCTTAGATGTTGAAATTATTTTTAATGAGCG
AGGCTCAAAGGGATTTGGTTTCGTAACTTTCGAAAATAGTGCCGATGCGGACAGGGCGAGGGAGAAATTA
CACGGCACCGTGGTAGAGGGCCGTAAAATCGAGGTAAATAATGCCACAGCACGTGTAATGACAAATAAAA
AGACCGTCAACCCTTATACAA
