[The description below was written by a language model from this plasmid's Addgene catalogue record.]
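Description:
pENTR-A2BP1 is a Gateway Entry clone built on the pDONR223 donor backbone, carrying the full-length human cDNA for ataxin-2-binding protein 1 (A2BP1, now designated RBFOX1, also known as FOX-1 or HRNBP1), an insert of about 1.1 kb. It is maintained in E. coli as a high-copy plasmid under spectinomycin selection. The catalogue lists the vector type as mammalian expression, but the record names no promoter. An Entry clone of this kind normally serves as a shuttle for the open reading frame rather than as an expression vector in its own right, with expression elements supplied by whichever destination vector the insert is later moved into.

The cDNA was PCR-amplified with primers bearing attB recombination tails and recombined into pDONR223 by a BP reaction. This reaction consumes the attP1 and attP2 sites of the donor vector, which the record notes as destroyed, and by standard Gateway chemistry leaves the ORF flanked by attL sites competent for LR transfer into destination vectors. The reverse primer omits the stop codon, so the ORF is open at its 3′ end and can be fused in frame to C-terminal tags or domains provided by a destination vector, and N-terminal fusions are also possible. M13 forward and reverse priming sites flank the insert for sequence verification.

The clone was generated as part of a study mapping a protein–protein interaction network for human inherited ataxias and Purkinje cell degeneration disorders. It is suited to producing tagged or fusion expression constructs of A2BP1/RBFOX1 for interaction assays and related functional work. No feature table accompanies the record, so details of the backbone beyond the listed fields are not stated.
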