Addgene plasmid #16176: pENTR-A2BP1
Depositing lab: Huda Zoghbi. Depositing organization: Baylor College of Medicine. Publication: A protein-protein interaction network for human inherited ataxias and disorders of Purkinje cell degeneration. Lim J, Hao T, Shaw C, Patel AJ, Szabo G, Rual JF, Fisk CJ, Li N, Smolyar A, Hill DE, Barabasi AL, Vidal M, Zoghbi HY. Cell. 2006 May 19. 125(4):801-14. 10.1016/j.cell.2006.03.032 PubMed 16713569.
Backbone
  Vector backbone: pDONR223
  Backbone size w/o insert (bp): 5005
  Vector type: Mammalian Expression
Growth in bacteria
  Bacterial resistance: Spectinomycin, 50 μg/mL
  Growth temperature: 37°C
  Growth strain: DH5alpha
  Copy number: High Copy
Gene/Insert
  Gene/Insert name: Ataxin2-binding protein 1 (alt name: A2BP1)
  Species: H. sapiens (human)
  Insert size (bp): 1131
  Entrez Gene: RBFOX1 (a.k.a. 2BP1, A2BP1, FOX-1, FOX1, HRNBP1)
  Cloning method: Gateway Cloning; 5′ cloning site attP1 (destroyed during cloning); 3′ cloning site attP2 (destroyed during cloning)
  Sequencing primers: 5′ M13F; 3′ M13R
Terms and licenses: Academic/Nonprofit Terms; Industry Terms: Not Available to Industry
Depositor comments: Full-length human cDNAs were amplified using PCR primers and cloned into the pDONR223 "Donor" vector using the Gateway system as described (Rual et al., 2004), resulting in "Entry" clones. Reverse primers do not include stop codons. Forward primer: 5'-GGGGACAACTTTGTACAAAAAAGTTGGC ATGGCTCAGCCTTACGCTTC-3'. Reverse primer: 5'-GGGGACAACTTTGTACAAGAAAGTTGG GTATGGAGCAAAACGGTTGTAT-3'.
How to cite: pENTR-A2BP1 was a gift from Huda Zoghbi (Addgene plasmid # 16176 ; http://n2t.net/addgene:16176 ; RRID:Addgene_16176)
